Addgene plasmid #109675: p3E-rab1ba
Purpose: Multisite gateway vector for 3' tagging with rab1ba
Depositing lab: Rob Parton. Depositing organization: University of Queensland, Institute for Molecular Bioscience. Publication: In vivo cell biological screening identifies an endocytic capture mechanism for T-tubule formation. Hall TE, Martel N, Ariotti N, Xiong Z, Lo HP, Ferguson C, Rae J, Lim YW, Parton RG. Nat Commun. 2020 Jul 24;11(1):3711. doi: 10.1038/s41467-020-17486-w. PubMed 32709891.
Backbone
  Vector backbone: pDONR p2R-p3
  Vector type: Zebrafish plasmids
Growth in bacteria
  Bacterial resistance: Kanamycin, 50 μg/mL
  Growth temperature: 37°C
  Growth strain: DH5alpha
  Copy number: High Copy
Gene/Insert
  Gene/Insert name: rab1ba
  Species: D. rerio (zebrafish)
  Entrez Gene: rab1ba (a.k.a. RAB1B, zgc:56049)
  Cloning method: Gateway Cloning
Terms and licenses: Academic/Nonprofit Terms; Industry Terms: Not Available to Industry
How to cite: p3E-rab1ba was a gift from Rob Parton (Addgene plasmid # 109675 ; http://n2t.net/addgene:109675 ; RRID:Addgene_109675)
