[The description below was written by a language model from this plasmid's Addgene catalogue record, the feature table of its GenBank file and pLannotate feature annotations shown in this document.]
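Description:
p3E-rab1ba is a 3,259 bp 3′ entry clone for multisite Gateway assembly, built in the pDONR P2R-P3 backbone and catalogued as a zebrafish plasmid. It is maintained in E. coli through a high-copy ColE1/pUC-type origin and selected with kanamycin via the aph(3′)-Ia aminoglycoside phosphotransferase gene. As in other pDONR-derived vectors, rrnB T1 and T2 transcription terminators sit upstream of the recombination cassette to insulate it from read-through transcription. M13 forward and reverse primer sites and a T7 promoter flank the cassette and are useful for sequence verification.

The payload is the zebrafish rab1ba coding sequence, an open reading frame of about 600 bp. Automated annotation matches it to human RAB1B, a small Rab GTPase that cycles between GDP- and GTP-bound states to regulate intracellular membrane trafficking. The insert lies between attR2 and attL3 sites, the arrangement produced by BP cloning into this donor vector. One of the two annotations labels the downstream site as an attB3 core plus an attL1 fragment, but its position agrees with attL3 in the other. The entry clone has no eukaryotic promoter of its own. In an LR reaction it is combined with a 5′ entry clone carrying a promoter, a middle entry clone and a destination vector. This places rab1ba in the third position, 3′ of the middle element. The stated purpose is 3′ tagging with rab1ba, so the middle-entry sequence would presumably be fused upstream of the Rab protein, although the record does not name a partner. The plasmid belongs to a collection made for in vivo cell biology in zebrafish.
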