LOCUS       Exported 3259 bp ds-DNA circular SYN 13-MAY-2021
DEFINITION  Multisite gateway vector for 3' tagging with rab1ba.
ACCESSION   .
VERSION     .
KEYWORDS    p3E-rab1ba
SOURCE      synthetic DNA construct
  ORGANISM  synthetic DNA construct
REFERENCE   1 (bases 1 to 3259)
  TITLE     Parton Lab Plasmids for in vivo cell biology in the zebrafish
REFERENCE   2 (bases 1 to 3259)
  AUTHORS   .
  TITLE     Direct Submission
  JOURNAL   Exported May 13, 2021 from SnapGene Server 1.1.58
            http://www.snapgene.com
FEATURES             Location/Qualifiers
     source          1..3259
                     /organism="synthetic DNA construct"
                     /mol_type="other DNA"
     primer_bind     92..109
                     /label=L4440
                     /note="L4440 vector, forward primer"
     terminator      268..295
                     /label=rrnB T2 terminator
                     /note="transcription terminator T2 from the E. coli rrnB
                     gene"
     terminator      387..473
                     /gene="Escherichia coli rrnB"
                     /label=rrnB T1 terminator
                     /note="transcription terminator T1 from the E. coli rrnB
                     gene"
     primer_bind     522..544
                     /label=M13/pUC Forward
                     /note="In lacZ gene"
     primer_bind     536..553
                     /label=M13 Forward
                     /note="In lacZ gene. Also called M13-F20 or M13 (-21)
                     Forward"
     primer_bind     537..553
                     /label=M13 fwd
                     /note="common sequencing primer, one of multiple similar
                     variants"
     protein_bind    complement(624..748)
                     /gene="mutant version of attR"
                     /label=attR2
                     /bound_moiety="LR Clonase(TM)"
                     /note="recombination site for the Gateway(R) LR reaction"
     protein_bind    complement(1368..1463)
                     /gene="mutant version of attL"
                     /label=attL3
                     /bound_moiety="LR Clonase(TM)"
                     /note="recombination site for the Gateway(R) LR reaction"
     primer_bind     complement(1500..1519)
                     /label=T7
                     /note="T7 promoter, forward primer"
     promoter        complement(1501..1519)
                     /label=T7 promoter
                     /note="promoter for bacteriophage T7 RNA polymerase"
     primer_bind     complement(1524..1540)
                     /label=M13 rev
                     /note="common sequencing primer, one of multiple similar
                     variants"
     primer_bind     complement(1524..1540)
                     /label=M13 Reverse
                     /note="In lacZ gene. Also called M13-rev"
     primer_bind     complement(1642..1661)
                     /label=pENTR-R
                     /note="pENTR vectors, reverse primer"
     CDS             1653..2462
                     /codon_start=1
                     /gene="aph(3')-Ia"
                     /product="aminoglycoside phosphotransferase"
                     /label=KanR
                     /note="confers resistance to kanamycin in bacteria or G418
                     (Geneticin(R)) in eukaryotes"
                     /translation="MSHIQRETSRPRLNSNMDADLYGYKWARDNVGQSGATIYRLYGKP
                     DAPELFLKHGKGSVANDVTDEMVRLNWLTEFMPLPTIKHFIRTPDDAWLLTTAIPGKTA
                     FQVLEEYPDSGENIVDALAVFLRRLHSIPVCNCPFNSDRVFRLAQAQSRMNNGLVDASD
                     FDDERNGWPVEQVWKEMHKLLPFSPDSVVTHGDFSLDNLIFDEGKLIGCIDVGRVGIAD
                     RYQDLAILWNCLGEFSPSLQKRLFQKYGIDNPDMNKLQFHLMLDEFF"
     primer_bind     complement(1720..1739)
                     /label=Kan-R
                     /note="Kanamycin resistance gene, reverse primer"
     rep_origin      2609..3197
                     /direction=RIGHT
                     /label=ori
                     /note="high-copy-number ColE1/pMB1/pBR322/pUC origin of
                     replication"
     primer_bind     3098..3117
                     /label=pBR322ori-F
                     /note="pBR322 origin, forward primer"
ORIGIN
        1 ctttcctgcg ttatcccctg attctgtgga taaccgtatt accgcctttg agtgagctga
       61 taccgctcgc cgcagccgaa cgaccgagcg cagcgagtca gtgagcgagg aagcggaaga
      121 gcgcccaata cgcaaaccgc ctctccccgc gcgttggccg attcattaat gcagctggca
      181 cgacaggttt cccgactgga aagcgggcag tgagcgcaac gcaattaata cgcgtaccgc
      241 tagccaggaa gagtttgtag aaacgcaaaa aggccatccg tcaggatggc cttctgctta
      301 gtttgatgcc tggcagttta tggcgggcgt cctgcccgcc accctccggg ccgttgcttc
      361 acaacgttca aatccgctcc cggcggattt gtcctactca ggagagcgtt caccgacaaa
      421 caacagataa aacgaaaggc ccagtcttcc gactgagcct ttcgttttat ttgatgcctg
      481 gcagttccct actctcgcgt taacgctagc atggatgttt tcccagtcac gacgttgtaa
      541 aacgacggcc agtcttaagc tcgggccctg cagctctaga gctcgaattc tacaggtcac
      601 taataccatc taagtagttg gttcatagtg actgcatatg ttgtgtttta cagtattatg
      661 tagtctgttt tttatgcaaa atctaattta atatattgat atttatatca ttttacgttt
      721 ctcgttcaac tttcttgtac aaagtggtga atcctgaata tgactacctg ttcaagttgc
      781 tcctcatcgg tgactctgga gtgggaaagt cgtgtctgtt gttgagattt gctgatgaca
      841 catacactga gagctatatc agcaccatcg gcgtggactt caagatccgc accattgaac
      901 ttgatggcaa aaccattaag ctacagatat gggatactgc agggcaagaa agatttcgaa
      961 ctatcacctc cagttactat cgaggggctc atggaatcat tgtggtttat gatgtgacgg
     1021 atcaggaatc gtataacaat gttaaacagt ggcttcagga aatagaccgc tacgcaagcg
     1081 agaatgtcaa caagctgctg gtggggaaca aatgcgacct caccaccaag aaagtagtgg
     1141 actacacaac agccaaggaa tttgctgact ctttagcaat tcccttcctt gagacgagcg
     1201 ctaagaatgc cacaaatgtg gagcaggcct tcatgactat ggctgctgag atcaagaagc
     1261 gtatgggccc tggagcgaca accggaggag acaagcccaa cctgaagatc gagagcactc
     1321 ctgtgcggca gtctggcgga ggctgctgtt gaacagcttg agcgtgccaa ctttattata
     1381 caaagttggc attataaaaa agcattgctt atcaatttgt tgcaacgaac aggtcactat
     1441 cagtcaaaat aaaatcatta tttggagctc catggtagcg ttaacgcggc cgcgatatcc
     1501 cctatagtga gtcgtattac atggtcatag ctgtttcctg gcagctctgg cccgtgtctc
     1561 aaaatctctg atgttacatt gcacaagata aaaatatatc atcatgaaca ataaaactgt
     1621 ctgcttacat aaacagtaat acaaggggtg ttatgagcca tattcaacgg gaaacgtcga
     1681 ggccgcgatt aaattccaac atggatgctg atttatatgg gtataaatgg gctcgcgata
     1741 atgtcgggca atcaggtgcg acaatctatc gcttgtatgg gaagcccgat gcgccagagt
     1801 tgtttctgaa acatggcaaa ggtagcgttg ccaatgatgt tacagatgag atggtcagac
     1861 taaactggct gacggaattt atgcctcttc cgaccatcaa gcattttatc cgtactcctg
     1921 atgatgcatg gttactcacc actgcgatcc ccggaaaaac agcattccag gtattagaag
     1981 aatatcctga ttcaggtgaa aatattgttg atgcgctggc agtgttcctg cgccggttgc
     2041 attcgattcc tgtttgtaat tgtcctttta acagcgatcg cgtatttcgt ctcgctcagg
     2101 cgcaatcacg aatgaataac ggtttggttg atgcgagtga ttttgatgac gagcgtaatg
     2161 gctggcctgt tgaacaagtc tggaaagaaa tgcataaact tttgccattc tcaccggatt
     2221 cagtcgtcac tcatggtgat ttctcacttg ataaccttat ttttgacgag gggaaattaa
     2281 taggttgtat tgatgttgga cgagtcggaa tcgcagaccg ataccaggat cttgccatcc
     2341 tatggaactg cctcggtgag ttttctcctt cattacagaa acggcttttt caaaaatatg
     2401 gtattgataa tcctgatatg aataaattgc agtttcattt gatgctcgat gagtttttct
     2461 aatcagaatt ggttaattgg ttgtaacact ggcagagcat tacgctgact tgacgggacg
     2521 gcgcaagctc atgaccaaaa tcccttaacg tgagttacgc gtcgttccac tgagcgtcag
     2581 accccgtaga aaagatcaaa ggatcttctt gagatccttt ttttctgcgc gtaatctgct
     2641 gcttgcaaac aaaaaaacca ccgctaccag cggtggtttg tttgccggat caagagctac
     2701 caactctttt tccgaaggta actggcttca gcagagcgca gataccaaat actgtccttc
     2761 tagtgtagcc gtagttaggc caccacttca agaactctgt agcaccgcct acatacctcg
     2821 ctctgctaat cctgttacca gtggctgctg ccagtggcga taagtcgtgt cttaccgggt
     2881 tggactcaag acgatagtta ccggataagg cgcagcggtc gggctgaacg gggggttcgt
     2941 gcacacagcc cagcttggag cgaacgacct acaccgaact gagataccta cagcgtgagc
     3001 attgagaaag cgccacgctt cccgaaggga gaaaggcgga caggtatccg gtaagcggca
     3061 gggtcggaac aggagagcgc acgagggagc ttccaggggg aaacgcctgg tatctttata
     3121 gtcctgtcgg gtttcgccac ctctgacttg agcgtcgatt tttgtgatgc tcgtcagggg
     3181 ggcggagcct atggaaaaac gccagcaacg cggccttttt acggttcctg gccttttgct
     3241 ggccttttgc tcacatgtt
//
