Features (pLannotate 1.2.2; 11 found; start..end, strand, type, name):
     27..626     +  CDS            RAB1B: RAB1B_HUMAN - Experimental evidence at protein level: Swiss-Prot protein existence level 1. The small GTPases Rab are key regulators of intracellular membrane trafficking, from the formation of transport vesicles to their fusion with membranes (PubMed:20545908, PubMed:9437002). Rabs cycle between an inactive GDP-bound form and an active GTP-bound form that is able to recruit to membranes different set of downstream effectors directly responsible for vesicle formation, movement, tethering and fusion (PubMed:9437002). Plays a role in the initial events of the autophagic vacuole development which
    645..665     -  protein_bind   attB3: mutant version of attB; core recombination site for the Gateway® BP reaction BP Clonase™
    656..741     -  protein_bind   attL1 (fragment): mutant version of attL; recombination site for the Gateway® LR reaction LR Clonase™
    778..796     -  promoter       T7 promoter: promoter for bacteriophage T7 RNA polymerase
    930..1739    +  CDS            KanR: aminoglycoside phosphotransferase; aph(3')-Ia; confers resistance to kanamycin in bacteria or G418 (Geneticin®) in eukaryotes
   1886..2474    +  rep_origin     ori: high-copy-number ColE1/pMB1/pBR322/pUC origin of replication
   2657..2749    +  CDS            lacI (fragment): lac repressor; lacI; The lac repressor binds to the lac operator to inhibit transcription in E. coli. This inhibition can be relieved by adding lactose or isopropyl-β-D-thiogalactopyranoside (IPTG).
   2804..2831    -  terminator     rrnB T2 terminator: transcription terminator T2 from the E. coli rrnB gene
   2963..3006    +  terminator     rrnB T1 terminator: Escherichia coli rrnB; transcription terminator T1 from the E. coli rrnB gene
   3053..3089    -  CDS            lacZα (fragment): LacZα fragment of β-galactosidase; lacZ fragment
   3160..25      -  protein_bind   attR2 (across the origin): mutant version of attR; recombination site for the Gateway® LR reaction LR Clonase™
>Addgene plasmid #109675 | p3E-rab1ba | addgene full sequence | sequence record 223898 | Addgene NGS Result
GTTCAACTTTCTTGTACAAAGTGGTGAATCCTGAATATGACTACCTGTTCAAGTTGCTCCTCATCGGTGA
CTCTGGAGTGGGAAAGTCGTGTCTGTTGTTGAGATTTGCTGATGACACATACACTGAGAGCTATATCAGC
ACCATCGGCGTGGACTTCAAGATCCGCACCATTGAACTTGATGGCAAAACCATTAAGCTACAGATATGGG
ATACTGCAGGGCAAGAAAGATTTCGAACTATCACCTCCAGTTACTATCGAGGGGCTCATGGAATCATTGT
GGTTTATGATGTGACGGATCAGGAATCGTATAACAATGTTAAACAGTGGCTTCAGGAAATAGACCGCTAC
GCAAGCGAGAATGTCAACAAGCTGCTGGTGGGGAACAAATGCGACCTCACCACCAAGAAAGTAGTGGACT
ACACAACAGCCAAGGAATTTGCTGACTCTTTAGCAATTCCCTTCCTTGAGACGAGCGCTAAGAATGCCAC
AAATGTGGAGCAGGCCTTCATGACTATGGCTGCTGAGATCAAGAAGCGTATGGGCCCTGGAGCGACAACC
GGAGGAGACAAGCCCAACCTGAAGATCGAGAGCACTCCTGTGCGGCAGTCTGGCGGAGGCTGCTGTTGAA
CAGCTTGAGCGTGCCAACTTTATTATACAAAGTTGGCATTATAAAAAAGCATTGCTTATCAATTTGTTGC
AACGAACAGGTCACTATCAGTCAAAATAAAATCATTATTTGGAGCTCCATGGTAGCGTTAACGCGGCCGC
GATATCCCCTATAGTGAGTCGTATTACATGGTCATAGCTGTTTCCTGGCAGCTCTGGCCCGTGTCTCAAA
ATCTCTGATGTTACATTGCACAAGATAAAAATATATCATCATGAACAATAAAACTGTCTGCTTACATAAA
CAGTAATACAAGGGGTGTTATGAGCCATATTCAACGGGAAACGTCGAGGCCGCGATTAAATTCCAACATG
GATGCTGATTTATATGGGTATAAATGGGCTCGCGATAATGTCGGGCAATCAGGTGCGACAATCTATCGCT
TGTATGGGAAGCCCGATGCGCCAGAGTTGTTTCTGAAACATGGCAAAGGTAGCGTTGCCAATGATGTTAC
AGATGAGATGGTCAGACTAAACTGGCTGACGGAATTTATGCCTCTTCCGACCATCAAGCATTTTATCCGT
ACTCCTGATGATGCATGGTTACTCACCACTGCGATCCCCGGAAAAACAGCATTCCAGGTATTAGAAGAAT
ATCCTGATTCAGGTGAAAATATTGTTGATGCGCTGGCAGTGTTCCTGCGCCGGTTGCATTCGATTCCTGT
TTGTAATTGTCCTTTTAACAGCGATCGCGTATTTCGTCTCGCTCAGGCGCAATCACGAATGAATAACGGT
TTGGTTGATGCGAGTGATTTTGATGACGAGCGTAATGGCTGGCCTGTTGAACAAGTCTGGAAAGAAATGC
ATAAACTTTTGCCATTCTCACCGGATTCAGTCGTCACTCATGGTGATTTCTCACTTGATAACCTTATTTT
TGACGAGGGGAAATTAATAGGTTGTATTGATGTTGGACGAGTCGGAATCGCAGACCGATACCAGGATCTT
GCCATCCTATGGAACTGCCTCGGTGAGTTTTCTCCTTCATTACAGAAACGGCTTTTTCAAAAATATGGTA
TTGATAATCCTGATATGAATAAATTGCAGTTTCATTTGATGCTCGATGAGTTTTTCTAATCAGAATTGGT
TAATTGGTTGTAACACTGGCAGAGCATTACGCTGACTTGACGGGACGGCGCAAGCTCATGACCAAAATCC
CTTAACGTGAGTTACGCGTCGTTCCACTGAGCGTCAGACCCCGTAGAAAAGATCAAAGGATCTTCTTGAG
ATCCTTTTTTTCTGCGCGTAATCTGCTGCTTGCAAACAAAAAAACCACCGCTACCAGCGGTGGTTTGTTT
GCCGGATCAAGAGCTACCAACTCTTTTTCCGAAGGTAACTGGCTTCAGCAGAGCGCAGATACCAAATACT
GTTCTTCTAGTGTAGCCGTAGTTAGGCCACCACTTCAAGAACTCTGTAGCACCGCCTACATACCTCGCTC
TGCTAATCCTGTTACCAGTGGCTGCTGCCAGTGGCGATAAGTCGTGTCTTACCGGGTTGGACTCAAGACG
ATAGTTACCGGATAAGGCGCAGCGGTCGGGCTGAACGGGGGGTTCGTGCACACAGCCCAGCTTGGAGCGA
ACGACCTACACCGAACTGAGATACCTACAGCGTGAGCTATGAGAAAGCGCCACGCTTCCCGAAGGGAGAA
AGGCGGACAGGTATCCGGTAAGCGGCAGGGTCGGAACAGGAGAGCGCACGAGGGAGCTTCCAGGGGGAAA
CGCCTGGTATCTTTATAGTCCTGTCGGGTTTCGCCACCTCTGACTTGAGCGTCGATTTTTGTGATGCTCG
TCAGGGGGGCGGAGCCTATGGAAAAACGCCAGCAACGCGGCCTTTTTACGGTTCCTGGCCTTTTGCTGGC
CTTTTGCTCACATGTTCTTTCCTGCGTTATCCCCTGATTCTGTGGATAACCGTATTACCGCCTTTGAGTG
AGCTGATACCGCTCGCCGCAGCCGAACGACCGAGCGCAGCGAGTCAGTGAGCGAGGAAGCGGAAGAGCGC
CCAATACGCAAACCGCCTCTCCCCGCGCGTTGGCCGATTCATTAATGCAGCTGGCACGACAGGTTTCCCG
ACTGGAAAGCGGGCAGTGAGCGCAACGCAATTAATACGCGTACCGCTAGCCAGGAAGAGTTTGTAGAAAC
GCAAAAAGGCCATCCGTCAGGATGGCCTTCTGCTTAGTTTGATGCCTGGCAGTTTATGGCGGGCGTCCTG
CCCGCCACCCTCCGGGCCGTTGCTTCACAACGTTCAAATCCGCTCCCGGCGGATTTGTCCTACTCAGGAG
AGCGTTCACCGACAAACAACAGATAAAACGAAAGGCCCAGTCTTCCGACTGAGCCTTTCGTTTTATTTGA
TGCCTGGCAGTTCCCTACTCTCGCGTTAACGCTAGCATGGATGTTTTCCCAGTCACGACGTTGTAAAACG
ACGGCCAGTCTTAAGCTCGGGCCCTGCAGCTCTAGAGCTCGAATTCTACAGGTCACTAATACCATCTAAG
TAGTTGGTTCATAGTGACTGCATATGTTGTGTTTTACAGTATTATGTAGTCTGTTTTTTATGCAAAATCT
AATTTAATATATTGATATTTATATCATTTTACGTTTCTC
